>Addgene plasmid #137046 | pelB-MBP-BB0238-ss | addgene full sequence | sequence record 292071 | Addgene NGS Result
TTGGCGAATGGG
[124 nt withheld, positions 13-136]
C
[91 nt withheld, positions 138-228]
A
[49 nt withheld, positions 230-278]
CCTTTGACGTTGGAGTCCACGTTCTTT
[37 nt withheld, positions 306-342]
ACCCTATCTCGGTCTATTCTTTTGATTTATAAGGGATTTTGCCGATTTCGGCCTATTGGTTAAAAAATGA
GCTGATTTAACAAAAATTTAACGCGAATTTTAACAAAATATTAACGCTTACAATTTAGGTGGCACTTTTC
GGGGAAATGTGCGCGGAACCCCTATTTGTTTATTTTTCTAAATACATTCAAATATGTATCCGCTCATGAA
TTAATTCTTAGAAAAACTCATCGAGCATCAAATGAAACTGCAATTTATTCATATCAGGATTATCAATACC
ATATTTTTGAAAAAGCCGTTTCTGTAATGAAGGAGAAAACTCACCGAGGCAGTTCCATAGGATGGCAAGA
TCCTGGTATCGGTCTGCGATTCCGACTCGTCCAACATCAATACAACCTATTAATTTCCCCTCGTCAAAAA
TAAGGTTATCAAGTGAGAAATCACCATGAGTGACGACTGAATCCGGTGAGAATGGCAAAAGTTTATGCAT
TTCTTTCCAGACTTGTTCAACAGGCCAGCCATTACGCTCGTCATCAAAATCACTCGCATCAACCAAACCG
TTATTCATTCGTGATTGCGCCTGAGCGAGACGAAATACGCGATCGCTGTTAAAAGGACAATTACAAACAG
GAATCGAATGCAACCGGCGCAGGAACACTGCCAGCGCATCAACAATATTTTCACCTGAATCAGGATATTC
TTCTAATACCTGGAATGCTGTTTTCCCGGGGATCGCAGTGGTGAGTAACCATGCATCATCAGGAGTACGG
ATAAAATGCTTGATGGTCGGAAGAGGCATAAATTCCGTCAGCCAGTTTAGTCTGACCATCTCATCTGTAA
CATCATTGGCAACGCTACCTTTGCCATGTTTCAGAAACAACTCTGGCGCATCGGGCTTCCCATACAATCG
ATAGATTGTCGCACCTGATTGCCCGACATTATCGCGAGCCCATTTATACCCATATAAATCAGCATCCATG
TTGGAATTTAATCGCGGCCTAGAGCAAGACGTTTCCCGTTGAATATGGCTCATAACACCCCTTGTATTAC
TGTTTATGTAAGCAGACAGTTTTATTGTTCATGACCAAAATCCCTTAACGTGAGTTTTCGTTCCACTGAG
CGTCAGACCCCGTAGAAAAGATCAAAGGATCTTCTTGAGATCCTTTTTTTCTGCGCGTAATCTGCTGCTT
GCAAACAAAAAAACCACCGCTACCAGCGGTGGTTTGTTTGCCGGATCAAGAGCTACCAACTCTTTTTCCG
AAGGTAACTGGCTTCAGCAGAGCGCAGATACCAAATACTGTCCTTCTAGTGTAGCCGTAGTTAGGCCACC
ACTTCAAGAACTCTGTAGCACCGCCTACATACCTCGCTCTGCTAATCCTGTTACCAGTGGCTGCTGCCAG
TGGCGATAAGTCGTGTCTTACCGGGTTGGACTCAAGACGATAGTTACCGGATAAGGCGCAGCGGTCGGGC
TGAACGGGGGGTTCGTGCACACAGCCCAGCTTGGAGCGAACGACCTACACCGAACTGAGATACCTACAGC
GTGAGCTATGAGAAAGCGCCACGCTTCCCGAAGGGAGAAAGGCGGACAGGTATCCGGTAAGCGGCAGGGT
CGGAACAGGAGAGCGCACGAGGGAGCTTCCAGGGGGAAACGCCTGGTATCTTTATAGTCCTGTCGGGTTT
CGCCACCTCTGACTTGAGCGTCGATTTTTGTGATGCTCGTCAGGGGGGCGGAGCCTATGGAAAAACGCCA
GCAACGCGGCCTTTTTACGGTTCCTGGCCTTTTGCTGGCCTTTTGCTCACATGTTCTTTCCTGCGTTATC
CCCTGATTCTGTGGATAACCGTATTACCGCCTTTGAGTGAGCTGATACCGCTCGCCGCAGCCGAACGACC
GAGCGCAGCGAGTCAGTGAGCGAGGAAGCGGAAGAGCGCCTGATGCGGTATTTTCTCCTTACGCATCTGT
GCGGTATTTCACACCGCAATGGTGCACTCTCAGTACAATCTGCTCTGATGCCGCATAGTTAAGCCAGTAT
ACACTCCGCTATCGCTACGTGACTGGGTCATGGCTGCGCCCCGACACCCGCCAACACCCGCTGACGCGCC
CTGACGGGCTTGTCTGCTCCCGGCATCCGCTTACAGACAAGCTGTGACCGTCTCCGGGAGCTGCATGTGT
CAGAGGTTTTCACCGTCATCACCGAAACGCGCGAGGCAGCTGCGGTAAAGCTCATCAGCGTGGTCGTGAA
GCGATTCACAGATGTCTGCCTGTTCATCCGCGTCCAGCTCGTTGAGTTTCTCCAGAAGCGTTAATGTCTG
GCTTCTGATAAAGCGGGCCATGTTAAGGGCGGTTTTTTCCTGTTTGGTCACTGATGCCTCCGTGTAAGGG
GGATTTCTGTTCATGGGGGTAATGATACCGATGAAACGAGAGAGGATGCTCACGATACGGGTTACTGATG
ATGAACATGCCCGGTTACTGGAACGTTGTGAGGGTAAACAACTGGCGGTATGGATGCGGCGGGACCAGAG
AAAAATCACTCAGGGTCAATGCCAGCGCTTCGTTAATACAGATGTAGGTGTTCCACAGGGTAGCCAGCAG
CATCCTGCGATGCAGATCCGGAACATAATGGTGCAGGGCGCTGACTTCCGCGTTTCCAGACTTTACGAAA
CACGGAAACCGAAGACCATTCATGTTGTTGCTCAGGTCGCAGACGTTTTGCAGCAGCAGTCGCTTCACGT
TCGCTCGCGTATCGGTGATTCATTCTGCTAACCAGTAAGGCAACCCCGCCAGCCTAGCCGGGTCCTCAAC
GACAGGAGCACGATCATGCGCACCCGTGGGGCCGCCATGCCGGCGATAATGGCCTGCTTCTCGCCGAAAC
GTTTGGTGGCGGGACCAGTGACGAAGGCTTGAGCGAGGGCGTGCAAGATTCCGAATACCGCAAGCGACAG
GCCGATCATCGTCGCGCTCCAGCGAAAGCGGTCCTCGCCGAAAATGACCCAGAGCGCTGCCGGCACCTGT
CCTACGAGTTGCATGATAAAGAAGACAGTCATAAGTGCGGCGACGATAGTCATGCCCCGCGCCCACCGGA
AGGAGCTGACTGGGTTGAAGGCTCTCAAGGGCATCGGTCGAGATCCCGGTGCCTAATGAGTGAGCTAACT
TACATTAATTGCGTTGCGCTCACTGCCCGCTTTCCAGTCGGGAAACCTGTCGTGCCAGCTGCATTAATGA
ATCGGCCAACGCGCGGGGAGAGGCGGTTTGCGTATTGGGCGCCAGGGTGGTTTTTCTTTTCACCAGTGAG
ACGGGCAACAGCTGATTGCCCTTCACCGCCTGGCCCTGAGAGAGTTGCAGCAAGCGGTCCACGCTGGTTT
GCCCCAGCAGGCGAAAATCCTGTTTGATGGTGGTTAACGGCGGGATATAACATGAGCTGTCTTCGGTATC
GTCGTATCCCACTACCGAGATATCCGCACCAACGCGCAGCCCGGACTCGGTAATGGCGCGCATTGCGCCC
AGCGCCATCTGATCGTTGGCAACCAGCATCGCAGTGGGAACGATGCCCTCATTCAGCATTTGCATGGTTT
GTTGAAAACCGGACATGGCACTCCAGTCGCCTTCCCGTTCCGCTATCGGCTGAATTTGATTGCGAGTGAG
ATATTTATGCCAGCCAGCCAGACGCAGACGCGCCGAGACAGAACTTAATGGGCCCGCTAACAGCGCGATT
TGCTGGTGACCCAATGCGACCAGATGCTCCACGCCCAGTCGCGTACCGTCTTCATGGGAGAAAATAATAC
TGTTGATGGGTGTCTGGTCAGAGACATCAAGAAATAACGCCGGAACATTAGTGCAGGCAGCTTCCACAGC
AATGGCATCCTGGTCATCCAGCGGATAGTTAATGATCAGCCCACTGACGCGTTGCGCGAGAAGATTGTGC
ACCGCCGCTTTACAGGCTTCGACGCCGCTTCGTTCTACCATCGACACCACCACGCTGGCACCCAGTTGAT
CGGCGCGAGATTTAATCGCCGCGACAATTTGCGACGGCGCGTGCAGGGCCAGACTGGAGGTGGCAACGCC
AATCAGCAACGACTGTTTGCCCGCCAGTTGTTGTGCCACGCGGTTGGGAATGTAATTCAGCTCCGCCATC
GCCGCTTCCACTTTTTCCCGCGTTTTCGCAGAAACGTGGCTGGCCTGGTTCACCACGCGGGAAACGGTCT
GATAAGAGACACCGGCATACTCTGCGACATCGTATAACGTTACTGGTTTCACATTCACCACCCTGAATTG
ACTCTCTTCCGGGCGCTATCATGCCATACCGCGAAAGGTTTTGCGCCATTCGATGGTGTCCGGGATCTCG
ACGCTCTCCCTTATGCGACTCCTGCATTAGGAAGCAGCCCAGTAGTAGGTTGAGGCCGTTGAGCACCGCC
GCCGCAAGGAATGGTGCATGCAAGGAGATGGCGCCCAACAGTCCCCCGGCCACGGGGCCTGCCACCATAC
CCACGCCGAAACAAGCGCTCATGAGCCCGAAGTGGCGAGCCCGATCTTCCCCATCGGTGATGTCGGCGAT
ATAGGCGCCAGCAACCGCACCTGTGGCGCCGGTGATGCCGGCCACGATGCGTCCGGCGTAGAGGATCGAG
ATCTCGATCCCGCGAAATTAATACGACTCACTATAGGGGAATTGTGAGCGGATAACAATTCCCCTCTAGA
AATAATTTTGTTTAACTTTAAGAAGGAGATATACATATGAAATACCTGCTGCCGACCGCTGCTGCTGGTC
TGCTGCTTCTCGCTGCCCAGCCGGCGATGGCCATGGATATCGGAATTAATTCGGATCCGAATTCGAGCTC
ACATCACCATCACCATCACCATCACCATCACCCCATGAAAATCGAAGAAGGTAAACTGGTAATCTGGATT
AACGGCGATAAAGGCTATAACGGTCTCGCTGAAGTCGGTAAGAAATTCGAGAAAGATACCGGAATTAAAG
TCACCGTTGAGCATCCGGATAAACTGGAAGAGAAATTCCCACAGGTTGCGGCAACTGGCGATGGCCCTGA
CATTATCTTCTGGGCACACGACCGCTTTGGTGGCTACGCTCAATCTGGCCTGTTGGCTGAAATCACCCCG
GACAAAGCGTTCCAGGACAAGCTGTATCCGTTTACCTGGGATGCCGTACGTTACAACGGCAAGCTGATTG
CTTACCCGATCGCTGTTGAAGCGTTATCGCTGATTTATAACAAAGATCTGCTGCCGAACCCGCCAAAAAC
CTGGGAAGAGATCCCGGCGCTGGATAAAGAACTGAAAGCGAAAGGTAAGAGCGCGCTGATGTTCAACCTG
CAAGAACCGTACTTCACCTGGCCGCTGATTGCTGCTGACGGGGGTTATGCGTTCAAGTATGAAAACGGCA
AGTACGACATTAAAGACGTGGGCGTGGATAACGCTGGCGCGAAAGCGGGTCTGACCTTCCTGGTTGACCT
GATTAAAAACAAACACATGAATGCAGACACCGATTACTCCATCGCAGAAGCTGCCTTTAATAAAGGCGAA
ACAGCGATGACCATCAACGGCCCGTGGGCATGGTCCAACATCGACACCAGCAAAGTGAATTATGGTGTAA
CGGTACTGCCGACCTTCAAGGGTCAACCATCCAAACCGTTCGTTGGCGTGCTGAGCGCAGGTATTAACGC
CGCCAGTCCGAACAAAGAGCTGGCAAAAGAGTTCCTCGAAAACTATCTGCTGACTGATGAAGGTCTGGAA
GCGGTTAATAAAGACAAACCGCTGGGTGCCGTAGCGCTGAAGTCTTACGAGGAAGAGTTGGCGAAAGATC
CACGTATTGCCGCCACTATGGAAAACGCCCAGAAAGGTGAAATCATGCCGAACATCCCGCAGATGTCCGC
TTTCTGGTATGCCGTGCGTACTGCGGTGATCAACGCCGCCAGCGGTCGTCAGACTGTCGATGAAGCCCTG
AAAGACGCGCAGACTCCGGGTAGCGAAAACCTGTACTTCCAACAAGGTAGCAGCAGCTACATTGACAAAC
AGAAGGAGCTGGCGATCTTCTACTATGAAGTGGGCCAACGTTACATCAACGTTGGCAAGATCAAAAAGGG
CAAGCTGTTTCAGGCGAAGGCGCTGAAAATTTACCCGGATCTGAAAAAGGGTTTCGACATCAAACTGGCG
GTGAAGGAGCTGGATGCGCGTATTAAAGACGATAACCCGAAGGTTGTGATGCTGGAAGACATCAAGCTGG
AGGAAATTCCGGGCATCGTTCACGAGAAGATCGAAATCAACGATTTCACCAACGCGCCGAAGATTGAGTA
CATCGCGCAGCGTGAACGTAGCAAGAACCAAGACAAGATCATCAAGTTCCAGTTCGGCAAGTTCGCGCGT
GCGCTGATTAGCCGTAACTTTGACCTGTTCGACAGCGTGATCGCGGATAAGGTGAACGTTATGGGCCAAT
TTGAAAGCAAAAACGACTTCATCAGCACCCTGAGCAGCGCGAGCAGCAAAGCGGATGCGGACGAGCTGGA
ATACCTGAGCGTGGACGATTACTATGATCTGAAGAGCCTGAAAATCAGCAAGAGCAACGACACCAGCTTC
GCGGTGAACGTTAACGCGAAAAAGAACGACGTTACCAAAAACTTTCCGTTCTGGAAGGAGCGTCAGACCC
TGATTTTTACCACCGAAGACGATAACAACTGGTTCCTGAGCAGCATCAACTAATAACTCGAGCACCACCA
CCACCACCACTGAGATCCGGCTGCTAACAAAGCCCGAAAGGAAGCTGAGTTGGCTGCTGCCACCGCTGAG
CAATAACTAGCATAACCCCTTGGGGCCTCTAAACGGGTCTTGAGGGGTTTTTTGCTGAAAGGAGGAACTA
TATCCGGA
Features (pLannotate 1.2.2; 22 found; start..end, strand, type, name):
     13..441     +  rep_origin     f1 ori (sequence partly withheld): f1 bacteriophage origin of replication; arrow indicates direction of (+) strand synthesis
    494..551     +  promoter       AmpR promoter (fragment): bla
    560..1375    -  CDS            KanR: aminoglycoside phosphotransferase; aph(3')-Ia; confers resistance to kanamycin in bacteria or G418 (Geneticin®) in eukaryotes
   1497..2085    +  rep_origin     ori: high-copy-number ColE1/pMB1/pBR322/pUC origin of replication
   2271..2410    -  misc_feature   bom: basis of mobility region from pBR322
   2512..2703    -  CDS            rop: Rop protein, which maintains plasmids at low copy number; rop
   2720..3100    +  CDS            YPB1_ECOLX: Protein predicted: Swiss-Prot protein existence level 4. From Escherichia coli.
   3172..3463    -  CDS            TcR (fragment): tetracycline efflux protein; tet; confers resistance to tetracycline
   3478..3499    -  protein_bind   CAP binding site: CAP binding activates transcription in the presence of cAMP. E. coli catabolite activator protein
   3512..4594    -  CDS            lacI: lac repressor; lacI; The lac repressor binds to the lac operator to inhibit transcription in E. coli. This inhibition can be relieved by adding lactose or isopropyl-β-D-thiogalactopyranoside (IPTG).
   4595..4672    -  promoter       lacI promoter: lacI
   4680..4959    -  CDS            TcR (fragment): tetracycline efflux protein; tet; confers resistance to tetracycline
   4981..4999    +  promoter       T7 promoter: promoter for bacteriophage T7 RNA polymerase
   5000..5024    +  protein_bind   lac operator: The lac repressor binds to the lac operator to inhibit transcription in E. coli. This inhibition can be relieved by adding lactose or isopropyl-β-D-thiogalactopyranoside (IPTG). lac repressor encoded by lacI
   5039..5061    +  RBS            RBS: efficient ribosome binding site from bacteriophage T7 gene 10 (Olins and Rangwala, 1989)
   5069..5134    +  sig_peptide    pelB signal sequence: leader peptide for secretion; pelB (fragment)
   5177..5200    +  CDS            8xHis: 8xHis affinity tag
   5207..6307    +  CDS            MBP: maltose binding protein from E. coli; malE (mutated); This version of the gene does not encode a signal sequence, so MBP will remain in the cytosol.
   6317..6333    +  CDS            TEV site (fragment): tobacco etch virus (TEV) protease recognition and cleavage site
   7055..7072    +  CDS            9xHis (fragment): 9xHis affinity tag
   7082..7131    +  CDS            SET1 (fragment): solubility-enhancement tag derived from T7 phage gene 10B
   7139..7186    +  terminator     T7 terminator: transcription terminator for bacteriophage T7 RNA polymerase
