[The description below was written by a language model from this plasmid's Addgene catalogue record and pLannotate feature annotations shown in this document.]
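Description:
pelB-MBP-BB0238-ss is a 7.2 kb bacterial expression plasmid built on the pelB-MBP backbone, a pET-style vector for T7 RNA polymerase-driven protein production in E. coli. It is selected with kanamycin through an aminoglycoside phosphotransferase gene and replicates from a ColE1/pBR322-type origin. The adjacent bom and rop elements are consistent with its catalogued low copy number. An f1 origin is also present, along with remnants of a tetracycline resistance gene and a fragment of the AmpR promoter, which appear to be non-functional leftovers from the backbone. A plasmid-borne lacI gene with its own promoter supplies lac repressor. This repressor acts on the lac operator placed immediately downstream of the T7 promoter, forming the T7lac arrangement that keeps expression off until IPTG is added.

The expression cassette begins with the T7 gene 10 ribosome binding site, followed by a PelB signal peptide that directs the fusion toward the periplasm. Next come a polyhistidine tag (His10 according to the depositor, annotated as 8xHis by the automated tool), mature maltose binding protein as a solubility and affinity partner, and a TEV protease site for removing the N-terminal fusion. The insert itself falls in the unannotated gap after the TEV site. It encodes mature BB0238 from Borrelia burgdorferi B31 (residues 21–256, lacking its native signal peptide), is codon-optimised for E. coli, and was introduced by ligation-independent cloning. Short His-tag and SET1 fragments are annotated downstream, before the T7 terminator. The record does not say whether they are translated. The plasmid was deposited with a study on membrane-directed expression in E. coli of virulence factors from the Lyme disease agent, and it serves to produce and purify recombinant BB0238.
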