Addgene plasmid #137046: pelB-MBP-BB0238-ss
Purpose: E. coli expression clone (T7lac promoter) for mature BB0238 (aa 21-256) from B. burgdorferi with N-terminal PelB signal peptide + His10 + mature maltose binding protein + TEV protease cleavage
Depositing lab: Debra Hansen. Depositing organization: Arizona State University. Publication: Membrane directed expression in Escherichia coli of BBA57 and other virulence factors from the Lyme disease agent Borrelia burgdorferi. Robertson KE, Truong CD, Craciunescu FM, Chiu PL, Fromme P, Hansen DT. Sci Rep. 2019 Nov 26;9(1):17606. doi: 10.1038/s41598-019-53830-x. PubMed 31772280.
Backbone
  Vector backbone: pelB-MBP (DNASU access no. EvNO00813783)
  Vector type: Bacterial Expression
Growth in bacteria
  Bacterial resistance: Kanamycin, 50 μg/mL
  Growth temperature: 37°C
  Growth strain: DH5alpha
  Copy number: Low Copy
Gene/Insert
  Gene/Insert name: AAC66635.2 (alt name: BB0238)
  Species: Borrelia burgdorferi B31
  Mutation: mature BB0238: lacks the BB0238 signal peptide
  Entrez Gene: BB_0238 (a.k.a. BB_0238)
  Promoter: T7lac
  Tag / fusion protein: PelB signal peptide + His10 + maltose binding protein + TEV protease cleavage (N terminal on backbone)
  Cloning method: Ligation Independent Cloning
  Sequencing primers: 5′ GAAAGGTGAAATCATGCCGAACATC; 3′ GCTAGTTATTGCTCAGCGG
Terms and licenses: Academic/Nonprofit Terms; Industry Terms: Not Available to Industry
Depositor comments: This plasmid uses the T7lac promoter to express in E. coli the mature (lacking the signal peptide), wild-type protein containing an N-terminal PelB signal peptide + His10 + mature maltose binding protein + TEV protease cleavage site. The gene encoding the protein does not have the same DNA sequence as B. burgdorferi because the gene has been optimized for expression in E. coli.
How to cite: pelB-MBP-BB0238-ss was a gift from Debra Hansen (Addgene plasmid # 137046 ; http://n2t.net/addgene:137046 ; RRID:Addgene_137046)
